Addgene plasmid #154657: pEPYC1CB0254
Purpose: MoClo Level 1 luciferase reporter
Depositing lab: Nicola Patron. Depositing organization: Earlham Institute. Publication: Rational design of minimal synthetic promoters for plants. Cai YM, Kallam K, Tidd H, Gendarini G, Salzman A, Patron NJ. Nucleic Acids Res. 2020 Aug 28. pii: 5897334. doi: 10.1093/nar/gkaa682. PubMed 32856047.
Backbone
  Vector backbone: pICH47732
  Vector type: Synthetic Biology
Growth in bacteria
  Bacterial resistance: Ampicillin, 100 μg/mL
  Growth temperature: 37°C
  Growth strain: NEB Stable
  Copy number: High Copy
Gene/Insert
  Gene/Insert name: MinSyn_040 Firefly luciferase expression cassette [MinSyn_040::TMV::LucF::Flag::ocsT]
  Species: Synthetic
  Cloning method: Restriction Enzyme; 5′ cloning site BsaI (destroyed during cloning); 3′ cloning site BsaI (destroyed during cloning)
Terms and licenses: Academic/Nonprofit Terms; Industry Terms: Not Available to Industry
Depositor comments: Please visit https://www.biorxiv.org/content/10.1101/2020.05.14.095406v1 for bioRxiv preprint.
How to cite: pEPYC1CB0254 was a gift from Nicola Patron (Addgene plasmid # 154657 ; http://n2t.net/addgene:154657 ; RRID:Addgene_154657)
