[The description below was written by a language model from this plasmid's Addgene catalogue record and pLannotate feature annotations shown in this document.]
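Description:
pEPYC1CB0254 is a MoClo (Golden Gate modular cloning) Level 1 construct of 7,176 bp built in the pICH47732 acceptor backbone, a binary-type vector for plant synthetic biology. The backbone carries nopaline C58 left and right T-DNA border repeats flanking the assembled cassette, so the transcription unit lies within a T-DNA. For propagation it combines a high-copy ColE1/pUC-type origin with the broad-host-range incP oriV and its trfA replication initiator gene, the arrangement that allows such plasmids to be maintained both in E. coli and in Agrobacterium. Selection in bacteria is by ampicillin through the bla (AmpR) gene and its own promoter. A short TetR fragment is also annotated and appears to be a backbone remnant. The insert was assembled through BsaI sites that were destroyed during cloning, as is typical of Type IIS assembly.

The payload is a single synthetic transcription unit described as MinSyn_040::TMV::LucF::Flag::ocsT. MinSyn_040, a minimal synthetic plant promoter, is not picked up by the automated annotation but would occupy the unannotated region between the left border and the TMV Ω leader. The Ω sequence from tobacco mosaic virus acts as a 5′ translational enhancer upstream of the firefly luciferase (luc+) coding sequence. According to the catalogue entry, luciferase carries a Flag epitope tag, which is likewise not annotated in the feature table. The octopine synthase terminator ends the unit. The construct serves as a luciferase reporter in which light output reflects the strength of the MinSyn_040 promoter, consistent with its origin in work on the rational design of minimal synthetic promoters for plants. As a Level 1 part, it could also be combined with other transcription units in higher-level MoClo assemblies.
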