Features (pLannotate 1.2.2; 11 found; start..end, strand, type, name):
     42..66      +  misc_feature   RB T-DNA repeat: right border repeat from nopaline C58 T-DNA
    178..198     -  CDS            TetR (fragment): tetracycline resistance regulatory protein; tetR
    225..1370    -  CDS            trfA: TRFA_ECOLX - Experimental evidence at protein level: Swiss-Prot protein existence level 1. Also involved in plasmid copy number control, promoting intermolecular coupling of protein bound iterons at oriV, which inhibits replication initiation. From Escherichia coli.
   1706..2294    -  rep_origin     ori: high-copy-number ColE1/pMB1/pBR322/pUC origin of replication
   2465..3325    -  CDS            AmpR: β-lactamase; bla; confers resistance to ampicillin, carbenicillin, and related antibiotics
   3326..3430    -  promoter       AmpR promoter: bla
   3517..4148    -  rep_origin     oriV: incP origin of replication
   4240..4264    +  misc_feature   LB T-DNA repeat: left border repeat from nopaline C58 T-DNA
   4658..4713    +  misc_feature   TMV Ω: translational enhancer from the tobacco mosaic virus 5'-leader sequence (Gallie et al., 1988)
   4715..6364    +  CDS            luciferase: firefly luciferase; luc+; enhanced luc+ version of the luciferase gene
   6462..7169    +  terminator     OCS terminator: octopine synthase terminator
>Addgene plasmid #154657 | pEPYC1CB0254 | depositor full sequence | sequence record 299587 | pEPYC1CB0254 sequence 7176 bps
GCAATTGTCTTCTGCACGAAGTGGTTTAAACTATCAGTGTTTGACAGGATATATTGGCGGGTAAACCTAA
GAGAAAAGAGCGTTTATTAGAATAATCGGATATTTAAAAGGGCGTGAAAAGGTTTATCCGTTCGTCCATT
TGTATGTGCATGCCAACCACAGGGTTCCCCAGATCAGGCGCTGGCTGCTGAACCCCCAGCCGGAACTGAC
CCCACAAGGCCCTAGCGTTTGCAATGCACCAGGTCATCATTGACCCAGGCGTGTTCCACCAGGCCGCTGC
CTCGCAACTCTTCGCAGGCTTCGCCGACCTGCTCGCGCCACTTCTTCACGCGGGTGGAATCCGATCCGCA
CATGAGGCGGAAGGTTTCCAGCTTGAGCGGGTACGGCTCCCGGTGCGAGCTGAAATAGTCGAACATCCGT
CGGGCCGTCGGCGACAGCTTGCGGTACTTCTCCCATATGAATTTCGTGTAGTGGTCGCCAGCAAACAGCA
CGACGATTTCCTCGTCGATCAGGACCTGGCAACGGGACGTTTTCTTGCCACGGTCCAGGACGCGGAAGCG
GTGCAGCAGCGACACCGATTCCAGGTGCCCAACGCGGTCGGACGTGAAGCCCATCGCCGTCGCCTGTAGG
CGCGACAGGCATTCCTCGGCCTTCGTGTAATACCGGCCATTGATCGACCAGCCCAGGTCCTGGCAAAGCT
CGTAGAACGTGAAGGTGATCGGCTCGCCGATAGGGGTGCGCTTCGCGTACTCCAACACCTGCTGCCACAC
CAGTTCGTCATCGTCGGCCCGCAGCTCGACGCCGGTGTAGGTGATCTTCACGTCCTTGTTGACGTGGAAA
ATGACCTTGTTTTGCAGCGCCTCGCGCGGGATTTTCTTGTTGCGCGTGGTGAACAGGGCAGAGCGGGCCG
TGTCGTTTGGCATCGCTCGCATCGTGTCCGGCCACGGCGCAATATCGAACAAGGAAAGCTGCATTTCCTT
GATCTGCTGCTTCGTGTGTTTCAGCAACGCGGCCTGCTTGGCCTCGCTGACCTGTTTTGCCAGGTCCTCG
CCGGCGGTTTTTCGCTTCTTGGTCGTCATAGTTCCTCGCGTGTCGATGGTCATCGACTTCGCCAAACCTG
CCGCCTCCTGTTCAAGACGACGCGAACGCTCCACGGCGGCCGATGGCGCGGGCAGGGCAGGGGGAGCCAG
TTGCACGCTGTCGCGCTCGATCTTGGCCGTAGCTTGCTGGACCATCGAGCCGACGGACTGGAAGGTTTCG
CGGGGCGCACGCATGACGGTGCGGCTTGCGATGGTTTCGGCATCCTCGGCGGAAAACCCCGCGTCGATCA
GTTCTTGCCTGTATGCCTTCCGGTCAAACGTCCGATTCATTCACCCTCCTTGCGGGATTGCCCCGACTCA
CGCCGGGGCAATGTGCCCTTATTCCTGATTTGACCCGCCTGGTGCCTTGGTGTCCAGATAATCCACCTTA
TCGGCAATGAAGTCGGTCCCGTAGACCGTCTGGCCGTCCTTCTCGTACTTGGTATTCCGAATCTTGCCCT
GCACGAATACCAGCGACCCCTTGCCCAAATACTTGCCGTGGGCCTCGGCCTGAGAGCCAAAACACTTGAT
GCGGAAGAAGTCGGTGCGCTCCTGCTTGTCGCCGGCATCGTTGCGCCACATCTAGGATCTGCCAGGAACC
GTAAAAAGGCCGCGTTGCTGGCGTTTTTCCATAGGCTCCGCCCCCCTGACGAGCATCACAAAAATCGACG
CTCAAGTCAGAGGTGGCGAAACCCGACAGGACTATAAAGATACCAGGCGTTTCCCCCTGGAAGCTCCCTC
GTGCGCTCTCCTGTTCCGACCCTGCCGCTTACCGGATACCTGTCCGCCTTTCTCCCTTCGGGAAGCGTGG
CGCTTTCTCATAGCTCACGCTGTAGGTATCTCAGTTCGGTGTAGGTCGTTCGCTCCAAGCTGGGCTGTGT
GCACGAACCCCCCGTTCAGCCCGACCGCTGCGCCTTATCCGGTAACTATCGTCTTGAGTCCAACCCGGTA
AGACACGACTTATCGCCACTGGCAGCAGCCACTGGTAACAGGATTAGCAGAGCGAGGTATGTAGGCGGTG
CTACAGAGTTCTTGAAGTGGTGGCCTAACTACGGCTACACTAGAAGAACAGTATTTGGTATCTGCGCTCT
GCTGAAGCCAGTTACCTTCGGAAAAAGAGTTGGTAGCTCTTGATCCGGCAAACAAACCACCGCTGGTAGC
GGTGGTTTTTTTGTTTGCAAGCAGCAGATTACGCGCAGAAAAAAAGGATCTCAAGAAGATCCTTTGATCT
TTTCTACGGGGTCTGACGCTCAGTGGAACGAAAACTCACGTTAAGGGATTTTGGTCATGAGATTATCAAA
AAGGATCTTCACCTAGATCCTTTTAAATTAAAAATGAAGTTTTAAATCAATCTAAAGTATATATGAGTAA
ACTTGGTCTGACAGTTACCAATGCTTAATCAGTGAGGCACCTATCTCAGCGATCTGTCTATTTCGTTCAT
CCATAGTTGCCTGACTCCCCGTCGTGTAGATAACTACGATACGGGAGGGCTTACCATCTGGCCCCAGTGC
TGCAATGATACCGCGAGAACCACGCTCACCGGCTCCAGATTTATCAGCAATAAACCAGCCAGCCGGAAGG
GCCGAGCGCAGAAGTGGTCCTGCAACTTTATCCGCCTCCATCCAGTCTATTAATTGTTGCCGGGAAGCTA
GAGTAAGTAGTTCGCCAGTTAATAGTTTGCGCAACGTTGTTGCCATTGCTACAGGCATCGTGGTGTCACG
CTCGTCGTTTGGTATGGCTTCATTCAGCTCCGGTTCCCAACGATCAAGGCGAGTTACATGATCCCCCATG
TTGTGCAAAAAAGCGGTTAGCTCCTTCGGTCCTCCGATCGTTGTCAGAAGTAAGTTGGCCGCAGTGTTAT
CACTCATGGTTATGGCAGCACTGCATAATTCTCTTACTGTCATGCCATCCGTAAGATGCTTTTCTGTGAC
TGGTGAGTACTCAACCAAGTCATTCTGAGAATAGTGTATGCGGCGACCGAGTTGCTCTTGCCCGGCGTCA
ATACGGGATAATACCGCGCCACATAGCAGAACTTTAAAAGTGCTCATCATTGGAAAACGTTCTTCGGGGC
GAAAACTCTCAAGGATCTTACCGCTGTTGAGATCCAGTTCGATGTAACCCACTCGTGCACCCAACTGATC
TTCAGCATCTTTTACTTTCACCAGCGTTTCTGGGTGAGCAAAAACAGGAAGGCAAAATGCCGCAAAAAAG
GGAATAAGGGCGACACGGAAATGTTGAATACTCATACTCTTCCTTTTTCAATATTATTGAAGCATTTATC
AAGGTTATTGTCTCATGAGCGGATACATATTTGAATGTATTTAGAAAAATAAACAAATAGGGGTTCCGCG
CACGAATTGGCCAGCGCTGCCATTTTTGGGGTGAGGCCGTTCGCGGCCGAGGGGCGCAGCCCCTGGGGGG
ATGGGAGGCCCGCGTTAGCGGGCCGGGAGGGTTCGAGAAGGGGGGGCACCCCCCTTCGGCGTGCGCGGTC
ACGCGCACAGGGCGCAGCCCTGGTTAAAAACAAGGTTTATAAATATTGGTTTAAAAGCAGGTTAAAAGAC
AGGTTAGCGGTGGCCGAAAAACGGGCGGAAACCCTTGCAAATGCTGGATTTTCTGCCTGTGGACAGCCCC
TCAAATGTCAATAGGTGCGCCCCTCATCTGTCAGCACTCTGCCCCTCAAGTGTCAAGGATCGCGCCCCTC
ATCTGTCAGTAGTCGCGCCCCTCAAGTGTCAATACCGCAGGGCACTTATCCCCAGGCTTGTCCACATCAT
CTGTGGGAAACTCGCGTAAAATCAGGCGTTTTCGCCGATTTGCGAGGCTGGCCAGCTCCACGTCGCCGGC
CGAAATCGAGCCTGCCCCTCATCTGTCAACGCCGCGCCGGGTGAGTCGGCCCCTCAAGTGTCAACGTCCG
CCCCTCATCTGTCAGTGAGGGCCAAGTTTTCCGCGAGGTATCCACAACGCCGGCGGCCGCGGTGTCTCGC
ACACGGCTTCGACGGCGTTTCTGGCGCGTTTGCAGGGCCATAGACGGCCGCCAGCCCAGCGGCGAGGGCA
ACCAGCCCGGTGAGCGTCGCAAAGGAGATCCTGATCTGACTGATGGGCTGCCTGTATCGAGTGGTGATTT
TGTGCCGAGCTGCCGGTCGGGGAGCTGTTGGCTGGCTGGTGGCAGGATATATTGTGGTGTAAACAAATTG
ACGCTTAGACAACTTAATAACACATTGCGGACGTTTTTAATGTACTGGGGTGGATGCAGTGGGCCCCACT
CTGTGAAGACAATGCCGAATTCGGATCCGGAGGGAGGCGTGTCGTTTTAGTGAGGTATCGTCCTTTGAAG
ATAAGATAATAATGTTGAAGATAAGAGTGGGAGCCACCACTAAAACATTGCTTTGTCAAAAGCTAAAAAA
GATGATGCCCGACAGCCAGACGAAGGAAATGACGTAAGCCATGACGTCTAATCCCACAAGTTTATTGGGT
ACCCGAATAACTCAGCATCTTTTGCTAAATTCTATCGTGGCTATATAAGGTTTTGCTATTCATTGAAAGC
AGTAGTGACTGATTTGTATATATACTGTATTTTTACAACAATTACCAACAACAACAAACAACAAACAACA
TTACAATTACTATTTACAATTACAATGGAGGACGCCAAAAACATAAAGAAAGGCCCGGCGCCATTCTATC
CGCTGGAAGATGGAACCGCTGGAGAGCAACTGCATAAGGCTATGAAGAGATACGCCCTGGTTCCTGGAAC
AATTGCTTTTACAGATGCACATATCGAGGTGGACATCACTTACGCTGAGTACTTCGAAATGTCCGTTCGG
TTGGCAGAAGCTATGAAACGATATGGGCTGAATACAAATCACAGAATCGTCGTATGCAGTGAAAACTCTC
TTCAATTCTTTATGCCGGTGTTGGGCGCGTTATTTATCGGAGTTGCAGTTGCGCCCGCGAACGACATTTA
TAATGAACGTGAATTGCTCAACAGTATGGGCATTTCGCAGCCTACCGTGGTGTTCGTTTCCAAAAAGGGG
TTGCAAAAAATTTTGAACGTGCAAAAAAAGCTCCCAATCATCCAAAAAATTATTATCATGGATTCTAAAA
CGGATTACCAGGGATTTCAGTCGATGTACACGTTCGTCACATCTCATCTACCTCCCGGTTTTAATGAATA
CGATTTTGTGCCAGAGTCCTTCGATAGGGACAAGACAATTGCACTGATCATGAACTCCTCTGGATCTACT
GGTCTGCCTAAAGGTGTCGCTCTGCCTCATAGAACTGCCTGCGTGAGATTCTCGCATGCCAGAGATCCTA
TTTTTGGCAATCAAATCATTCCGGATACTGCGATTTTAAGTGTTGTTCCATTCCATCACGGTTTTGGAAT
GTTTACTACACTCGGATATTTGATATGTGGATTTCGAGTCGTCTTAATGTATAGATTTGAAGAAGAACTG
TTTCTGAGGAGCCTTCAGGATTACAAGATTCAAAGTGCGCTGCTGGTGCCAACCCTATTCTCCTTCTTCG
CCAAAAGCACTCTGATTGACAAATACGATTTATCTAATTTACACGAAATTGCTTCTGGTGGCGCTCCCCT
CTCTAAGGAAGTCGGGGAAGCGGTTGCCAAGAGGTTCCATCTGCCAGGTATCAGGCAAGGATATGGGCTC
ACTGAGACTACATCAGCTATTCTGATTACACCCGAGGGGGATGATAAACCGGGCGCGGTCGGTAAAGTTG
TTCCATTTTTTGAAGCGAAGGTTGTGGATCTGGATACCGGGAAAACGCTGGGCGTTAATCAAAGAGGCGA
ACTGTGTGTGAGAGGTCCTATGATTATGTCCGGTTATGTAAACAATCCGGAAGCGACCAACGCCTTGATT
GACAAGGATGGATGGCTACATTCTGGAGACATAGCTTACTGGGACGAGGACGAACACTTCTTCATCGTTG
ACCGCCTGAAGTCTCTGATTAAGTACAAAGGCTATCAGGTGGCTCCCGCTGAATTGGAATCCATCTTGCT
CCAACACCCCAACATCTTCGACGCAGGTGTCGCAGGTCTGCCCGACGATGACGCCGGTGAACTTCCCGCC
GCCGTTGTTGTTTTGGAGCACGGAAAGACGATGACGGAAAAAGAGATCGTGGATTACGTCGCCAGTCAAG
TAACAACCGCGAAAAAGTTGCGCGGAGGAGTTGTGTTTGTGGACGAAGTACCGAAAGGTCTTACCGGAAA
ACTCGACGCAAGAAAAATCAGAGAGATCCTCATAAAGGCCAAGAAGGGCGGAAAGATCGCCGTGGGTTCG
GATTATAAGGACCATGACGGAGACTATAAGGACCATGACCTCGACGCTGCAGCAGCGGATTATAAGGACG
ATGACGATAAGTGAGCTTGTCCTGCTTTAATGAGATATGCGAGAAGCCTATGATCGCATGATATTTGCTT
TCAATTCTGTTGTGCACGTTGTAAAAAACCTGAGCATGTGTAGCTCAGATCCTTACCGCCGGTTTCGGTT
CATTCTAATGAATATATCACCCGTTACTATCGTATTTTTATGAATAATATTCTCCGTTCAATTTACTGAT
TGTACCCTACTACTTATATGTACAATATTAAAATGAAAACAATATATTGTGCTGAATAGGTTTATAGCGA
CATCTATGATAGAGCGCCACAATAACAAACAATTGCGTTTTATTATTACAAATCCAATTTTAAAAAAAGC
GGCAGAACCGGTCAAACCTAAAAGACTGATTACATAAATCTTATTCAAATTTCAAAAGTGCCCCAGGGGC
TAGTATCTACGACACACCGAGCGGCGAACTAATAACGCTCACTGAAGGGAACTCCGGTTCCCCGCCGGCG
CGCATGGGTGAGATTCCTTGAAGTTGAGTATTGGCCGTCCGCTCTACCGAAAGTTACGGGCACCATTCAA
CCCGGTCCAGCACGGCGGCCGGGTAACCGACTTGCTGCCCCGAGAATTATGCAGCATTTTTTTGGTGTAT
GTGGGCCCCAAATGAAGTGCAGGTCAAACCTTGACAGTGACGACAAATCGTTGGGCGGGTCCAGGGCGAA
TTTTGCGACAACATGTCGAGGCTCAGCAGGACCGCT
